Addgene plasmid #215405: FsC_pET29b
Purpose: Expression construct for FsC gene, codon optimized for expression in E. coli
Depositing lab: Gregg Beckham. Depositing organization: National Laboratory of the Rockies (NLR). Publication: Natural diversity screening, assay development, and characterization of nylon-6 enzymatic depolymerization. Bell EL, Rosetto G, Ingraham MA, Ramirez KJ, Lincoln C, Clarke RW, Gado JE, Lilly JL, Kucharzyk KH, Erickson E, Beckham GT. Nat Commun. 2024 Feb 9;15(1):1217. doi: 10.1038/s41467-024-45523-5. PubMed 38336849.
Backbone
  Vector backbone: pET29b
  Vector type: Bacterial Expression
Growth in bacteria
  Bacterial resistance: Kanamycin, 50 μg/mL
  Growth temperature: 37°C
  Growth strain: DH5alpha
  Copy number: High Copy
Gene/Insert
  Gene/Insert name: FsC (alt name: Cutinase from Fusarium solani)
  Species: Fusarium solani
  Cloning method: Gene Synthesis
Resource information
  A portion of this plasmid was derived from a plasmid made by: Gene from cutinase described in Martinez, C., De Geus, P., Lauwereys, M., Matthyssens, G. & Cambillau, C. Fusarium solani cutinase is a lipolytic enzyme with a catalytic serine accessible to solvent. Nature 356, 615-618 (1992).
Terms and licenses: Academic/Nonprofit Terms; Industry Terms: Not Available to Industry
How to cite: FsC_pET29b was a gift from Gregg Beckham (Addgene plasmid # 215405 ; http://n2t.net/addgene:215405 ; RRID:Addgene_215405)
