[The description below was written by a language model from this plasmid's Addgene catalogue record and pLannotate feature annotations shown in this document.]
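Description:
FsC_pET29b is a bacterial expression plasmid built on the pET29b backbone that carries a synthetic, E. coli codon-optimized gene for the cutinase of Fusarium solani (FsC). The annotated sequence (about 5.9 kb) shows the usual pET layout. A T7 promoter is followed directly by a lac operator and the strong T7 gene 10 ribosome binding site. These drive a cutinase coding sequence of roughly 675 bp, which the annotation tool matches to the CUT1/CUTA entry from Fusarium vanettenii (Neocosmospora pisi). Just downstream of the enzyme is a short polyhistidine stretch, annotated as a fragment of a 9xHis tag and 18 nt long, which corresponds to six histidines. It would provide a C-terminal handle for metal-affinity purification if it is in frame, as the layout suggests. A T7 terminator closes the cassette. The small "SET1" fragment called between the His tag and the terminator, like the partial TcR and AmpR promoter hits elsewhere, is most likely residual backbone sequence rather than a functional element.

The plasmid encodes lacI under its own promoter, so transcription is repressed at the lac operator until it is induced with IPTG or lactose in a host that supplies T7 RNA polymerase. Selection is by kanamycin through the aph(3')-Ia gene. Replication relies on a ColE1/pMB1-type origin accompanied by rop and the bom region, and an f1 origin is also present. The catalogue lists the plasmid as high copy, although rop normally lowers copy number. The associated study concerns screening natural enzyme diversity for nylon-6 depolymerization, which points to use of this construct for producing recombinant cutinase for such hydrolase activity assays.
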