Features (pLannotate 1.2.2; 19 found; start..end, strand, type, name):
     28..702     +  CDS            CUT1: CUTI1_FUSVN - Also known as CUTA. Experimental evidence at protein level: Swiss-Prot protein existence level 1. Catalyzes the hydrolysis of cutin, a polyester that forms the structure of plant cuticle. Allows pathogenic fungi to penetrate through the cuticular barrier into the host plant during the initial stage of the fungal infection. From Fusarium vanettenii (Neocosmospora pisi).
    709..726     +  CDS            9xHis (fragment): 9xHis affinity tag
    736..785     +  CDS            SET1 (fragment): solubility-enhancement tag derived from T7 phage gene 10B
    793..840     +  terminator     T7 terminator: transcription terminator for bacteriophage T7 RNA polymerase
    877..1305    +  rep_origin     f1 ori (sequence partly withheld): f1 bacteriophage origin of replication; arrow indicates direction of (+) strand synthesis
   1358..1415    +  promoter       AmpR promoter (fragment): bla
   1424..2239    -  CDS            KanR: aminoglycoside phosphotransferase; aph(3')-Ia; confers resistance to kanamycin in bacteria or G418 (Geneticin®) in eukaryotes
   2361..2949    +  rep_origin     ori: high-copy-number ColE1/pMB1/pBR322/pUC origin of replication
   3135..3274    -  misc_feature   bom: basis of mobility region from pBR322
   3376..3567    -  CDS            rop: Rop protein, which maintains plasmids at low copy number; rop
   3584..3964    +  CDS            YPB1_ECOLX: Protein predicted: Swiss-Prot protein existence level 4. From Escherichia coli.
   4036..4327    -  CDS            TcR (fragment): tetracycline efflux protein; tet; confers resistance to tetracycline
   4342..4363    -  protein_bind   CAP binding site: CAP binding activates transcription in the presence of cAMP. E. coli catabolite activator protein
   4376..5458    -  CDS            lacI: lac repressor; lacI; The lac repressor binds to the lac operator to inhibit transcription in E. coli. This inhibition can be relieved by adding lactose or isopropyl-β-D-thiogalactopyranoside (IPTG).
   5459..5536    -  promoter       lacI promoter: lacI
   5544..5823    -  CDS            TcR (fragment): tetracycline efflux protein; tet; confers resistance to tetracycline
   5849..5867    +  promoter       T7 promoter: promoter for bacteriophage T7 RNA polymerase
   5868..5892    +  protein_bind   lac operator: The lac repressor binds to the lac operator to inhibit transcription in E. coli. This inhibition can be relieved by adding lactose or isopropyl-β-D-thiogalactopyranoside (IPTG). lac repressor encoded by lacI
   5907..5929    +  RBS            RBS: efficient ribosome binding site from bacteriophage T7 gene 10 (Olins and Rangwala, 1989)
>Addgene plasmid #215405 | FsC_pET29b | addgene full sequence | sequence record 426258 | Addgene NGS Result
AAACAGTCGACCATTGCACTGGCCCTGCTCCCTCTCTTGTTCACACCGGTTACGAAGGCGGCCCCGACTT
CGAACCCGGCACAAGAACTGGAAGCGCGCCAGCTGGGTCGGACGACACGCGACGATTTGATTAACGGTAA
TTCGGCTTCATGCCGTGACGTAATTTTTATCTATGCGCGTGGTTCCACGGAAACCGGGAACCTTGGCACT
CTGGGTCCGTCGATTGCGTCAAATCTGGAGAGCGCTTTCGGGAAAGATGGAGTGTGGATCCAAGGCGTAG
GGGGCGCTTATCGCGCCACGCTTGGCGATAATGCGTTGCCGCGCGGTACTTCCTCCGCGGCTATTCGTGA
AATGTTGGGACTGTTCCAACAGGCAAACACCAAATGTCCAGATGCGACGCTCATTGCTGGTGGCTACAGT
CAGGGCGCGGCCCTGGCGGCGGCGTCCATTGAGGATCTGGATTCGGCGATCCGGGATAAAATCGCCGGAA
CCGTGCTGTTCGGATACACTAAGAACCTGCAGAATCGTGGGCGCATTCCAAATTACCCGGCAGACCGTAC
GAAAGTTTTTTGCAATACAGGTGACCTGGTATGCACAGGCTCCCTGATCGTTGCGGCCCCGCATCTTGCT
TACGGCCCGGATGCGCGTGGCCCGGCACCGGAGTTTTTGATCGAGAAAGTGCGGGCGGTGCGGGGAAGCG
CCCTCGAGCACCACCACCACCACCACTGAGATCCGGCTGCTAACAAAGCCCGAAAGGAAGCTGAGTTGGC
TGCTGCCACCGCTGAGCAATAACTAGCATAACCCCTTGGGGCCTCTAAACGGGTCTTGAGGGGTTTTTTG
CTGAAAGGAGGAACTATATCCGGATTGGCGAATGGG
[124 nt withheld, positions 877-1000]
C
[91 nt withheld, positions 1002-1092]
A
[49 nt withheld, positions 1094-1142]
CCTTTGACGTTGGAGTCCACGTTCTTT
[37 nt withheld, positions 1170-1206]
ACCCTATCTCGGTCTATTCTTTTGATTTATAAGGGATTTTGCCGATTTCGGCCTATTGGTTAAAAAATGA
GCTGATTTAACAAAAATTTAACGCGAATTTTAACAAAATATTAACGCTTACAATTTAGGTGGCACTTTTC
GGGGAAATGTGCGCGGAACCCCTATTTGTTTATTTTTCTAAATACATTCAAATATGTATCCGCTCATGAA
TTAATTCTTAGAAAAACTCATCGAGCATCAAATGAAACTGCAATTTATTCATATCAGGATTATCAATACC
ATATTTTTGAAAAAGCCGTTTCTGTAATGAAGGAGAAAACTCACCGAGGCAGTTCCATAGGATGGCAAGA
TCCTGGTATCGGTCTGCGATTCCGACTCGTCCAACATCAATACAACCTATTAATTTCCCCTCGTCAAAAA
TAAGGTTATCAAGTGAGAAATCACCATGAGTGACGACTGAATCCGGTGAGAATGGCAAAAGTTTATGCAT
TTCTTTCCAGACTTGTTCAACAGGCCAGCCATTACGCTCGTCATCAAAATCACTCGCATCAACCAAACCG
TTATTCATTCGTGATTGCGCCTGAGCGAGACGAAATACGCGATCGCTGTTAAAAGGACAATTACAAACAG
GAATCGAATGCAACCGGCGCAGGAACACTGCCAGCGCATCAACAATATTTTCACCTGAATCAGGATATTC
TTCTAATACCTGGAATGCTGTTTTCCCGGGGATCGCAGTGGTGAGTAACCATGCATCATCAGGAGTACGG
ATAAAATGCTTGATGGTCGGAAGAGGCATAAATTCCGTCAGCCAGTTTAGTCTGACCATCTCATCTGTAA
CATCATTGGCAACGCTACCTTTGCCATGTTTCAGAAACAACTCTGGCGCATCGGGCTTCCCATACAATCG
ATAGATTGTCGCACCTGATTGCCCGACATTATCGCGAGCCCATTTATACCCATATAAATCAGCATCCATG
TTGGAATTTAATCGCGGCCTAGAGCAAGACGTTTCCCGTTGAATATGGCTCATAACACCCCTTGTATTAC
TGTTTATGTAAGCAGACAGTTTTATTGTTCATGACCAAAATCCCTTAACGTGAGTTTTCGTTCCACTGAG
CGTCAGACCCCGTAGAAAAGATCAAAGGATCTTCTTGAGATCCTTTTTTTCTGCGCGTAATCTGCTGCTT
GCAAACAAAAAAACCACCGCTACCAGCGGTGGTTTGTTTGCCGGATCAAGAGCTACCAACTCTTTTTCCG
AAGGTAACTGGCTTCAGCAGAGCGCAGATACCAAATACTGTCCTTCTAGTGTAGCCGTAGTTAGGCCACC
ACTTCAAGAACTCTGTAGCACCGCCTACATACCTCGCTCTGCTAATCCTGTTACCAGTGGCTGCTGCCAG
TGGCGATAAGTCGTGTCTTACCGGGTTGGACTCAAGACGATAGTTACCGGATAAGGCGCAGCGGTCGGGC
TGAACGGGGGGTTCGTGCACACAGCCCAGCTTGGAGCGAACGACCTACACCGAACTGAGATACCTACAGC
GTGAGCTATGAGAAAGCGCCACGCTTCCCGAAGGGAGAAAGGCGGACAGGTATCCGGTAAGCGGCAGGGT
CGGAACAGGAGAGCGCACGAGGGAGCTTCCAGGGGGAAACGCCTGGTATCTTTATAGTCCTGTCGGGTTT
CGCCACCTCTGACTTGAGCGTCGATTTTTGTGATGCTCGTCAGGGGGGCGGAGCCTATGGAAAAACGCCA
GCAACGCGGCCTTTTTACGGTTCCTGGCCTTTTGCTGGCCTTTTGCTCACATGTTCTTTCCTGCGTTATC
CCCTGATTCTGTGGATAACCGTATTACCGCCTTTGAGTGAGCTGATACCGCTCGCCGCAGCCGAACGACC
GAGCGCAGCGAGTCAGTGAGCGAGGAAGCGGAAGAGCGCCTGATGCGGTATTTTCTCCTTACGCATCTGT
GCGGTATTTCACACCGCAATGGTGCACTCTCAGTACAATCTGCTCTGATGCCGCATAGTTAAGCCAGTAT
ACACTCCGCTATCGCTACGTGACTGGGTCATGGCTGCGCCCCGACACCCGCCAACACCCGCTGACGCGCC
CTGACGGGCTTGTCTGCTCCCGGCATCCGCTTACAGACAAGCTGTGACCGTCTCCGGGAGCTGCATGTGT
CAGAGGTTTTCACCGTCATCACCGAAACGCGCGAGGCAGCTGCGGTAAAGCTCATCAGCGTGGTCGTGAA
GCGATTCACAGATGTCTGCCTGTTCATCCGCGTCCAGCTCGTTGAGTTTCTCCAGAAGCGTTAATGTCTG
GCTTCTGATAAAGCGGGCCATGTTAAGGGCGGTTTTTTCCTGTTTGGTCACTGATGCCTCCGTGTAAGGG
GGATTTCTGTTCATGGGGGTAATGATACCGATGAAACGAGAGAGGATGCTCACGATACGGGTTACTGATG
ATGAACATGCCCGGTTACTGGAACGTTGTGAGGGTAAACAACTGGCGGTATGGATGCGGCGGGACCAGAG
AAAAATCACTCAGGGTCAATGCCAGCGCTTCGTTAATACAGATGTAGGTGTTCCACAGGGTAGCCAGCAG
CATCCTGCGATGCAGATCCGGAACATAATGGTGCAGGGCGCTGACTTCCGCGTTTCCAGACTTTACGAAA
CACGGAAACCGAAGACCATTCATGTTGTTGCTCAGGTCGCAGACGTTTTGCAGCAGCAGTCGCTTCACGT
TCGCTCGCGTATCGGTGATTCATTCTGCTAACCAGTAAGGCAACCCCGCCAGCCTAGCCGGGTCCTCAAC
GACAGGAGCACGATCATGCGCACCCGTGGGGCCGCCATGCCGGCGATAATGGCCTGCTTCTCGCCGAAAC
GTTTGGTGGCGGGACCAGTGACGAAGGCTTGAGCGAGGGCGTGCAAGATTCCGAATACCGCAAGCGACAG
GCCGATCATCGTCGCGCTCCAGCGAAAGCGGTCCTCGCCGAAAATGACCCAGAGCGCTGCCGGCACCTGT
CCTACGAGTTGCATGATAAAGAAGACAGTCATAAGTGCGGCGACGATAGTCATGCCCCGCGCCCACCGGA
AGGAGCTGACTGGGTTGAAGGCTCTCAAGGGCATCGGTCGAGATCCCGGTGCCTAATGAGTGAGCTAACT
TACATTAATTGCGTTGCGCTCACTGCCCGCTTTCCAGTCGGGAAACCTGTCGTGCCAGCTGCATTAATGA
ATCGGCCAACGCGCGGGGAGAGGCGGTTTGCGTATTGGGCGCCAGGGTGGTTTTTCTTTTCACCAGTGAG
ACGGGCAACAGCTGATTGCCCTTCACCGCCTGGCCCTGAGAGAGTTGCAGCAAGCGGTCCACGCTGGTTT
GCCCCAGCAGGCGAAAATCCTGTTTGATGGTGGTTAACGGCGGGATATAACATGAGCTGTCTTCGGTATC
GTCGTATCCCACTACCGAGATGTCCGCACCAACGCGCAGCCCGGACTCGGTAATGGCGCGCATTGCGCCC
AGCGCCATCTGATCGTTGGCAACCAGCATCGCAGTGGGAACGATGCCCTCATTCAGCATTTGCATGGTTT
GTTGAAAACCGGACATGGCACTCCAGTCGCCTTCCCGTTCCGCTATCGGCTGAATTTGATTGCGAGTGAG
ATATTTATGCCAGCCAGCCAGACGCAGACGCGCCGAGACAGAACTTAATGGGCCCGCTAACAGCGCGATT
TGCTGGTGACCCAATGCGACCAGATGCTCCACGCCCAGTCGCGTACCGTCTTCATGGGAGAAAATAATAC
TGTTGATGGGTGTCTGGTCAGAGACATCAAGAAATAACGCCGGAACATTAGTGCAGGCAGCTTCCACAGC
AATGGCATCCTGGTCATCCAGCGGATAGTTAATGATCAGCCCACTGACGCGTTGCGCGAGAAGATTGTGC
ACCGCCGCTTTACAGGCTTCGACGCCGCTTCGTTCTACCATCGACACCACCACGCTGGCACCCAGTTGAT
CGGCGCGAGATTTAATCGCCGCGACAATTTGCGACGGCGCGTGCAGGGCCAGACTGGAGGTGGCAACGCC
AATCAGCAACGACTGTTTGCCCGCCAGTTGTTGTGCCACGCGGTTGGGAATGTAATTCAGCTCCGCCATC
GCCGCTTCCACTTTTTCCCGCGTTTTCGCAGAAACGTGGCTGGCCTGGTTCACCACGCGGGAAACGGTCT
GATAAGAGACACCGGCATACTCTGCGACATCGTATAACGTTACTGGTTTCACATTCACCACCCTGAATTG
ACTCTCTTCCGGGCGCTATCATGCCATACCGCGAAAGGTTTTGCGCCATTCGATGGTGTCCGGGATCTCG
ACGCTCTCCCTTATGCGACTCCTGCATTAGGAAGCAGCCCAGTAGTAGGTTGAGGCCGTTGAGCACCGCC
GCCGCAAGGAATGGTGCATGCAAGGAGATGGCGCCCAACAGTCCCCCGGCCACGGGGCCTGCCACCATAC
CCACGCCGAAACAAGCGCTCATGAGCCCGAAGTGGCGAGCCCGATCTTCCCCATCGGTGATGTCGGCGAT
ATAGGCGCCAGCAACCGCACCTGTGGCGCCGGTGATGCCGGCCACGATGCGTCCGGCGTAGAGGATCGAG
ATCGATCTCGATCCCGCGAAATTAATACGACTCACTATAGGGGAATTGTGAGCGGATAACAATTCCCCTC
TAGAAATAATTTTGTTTAACTTTAAGAAGGAGATATACATATG
